Addgene plasmid #187034: pLV-Puro-EF1A-hOGG1/Myc
Purpose: A myc tag fused to the C-terminus of OGG1 and a puromycin resistance cassette
Depositing lab: Robert Sobol. Depositing organization: University of South Alabama, Mitchell Cancer Institute.
Backbone
  Vector backbone: Lentivirus
  Backbone manufacturer: VectorBuilder
  Total vector size (bp): 9563
  Vector type: Mammalian Expression, Lentiviral
  Selectable markers: Puromycin
Growth in bacteria
  Bacterial resistance: Ampicillin, 100 μg/mL
  Growth temperature: 37°C
  Growth strain: NEB Stable
  Copy number: High Copy
Gene/Insert
  Gene/Insert name: OGG1
  Species: H. sapiens (human)
  Insert size (bp): 1068
  Entrez Gene: OGG1 (a.k.a. HMMH, HOGG1, MUTM, OGH1)
  Promoter: EF1A
  Tag / fusion protein: Myc (C terminal on insert)
  Cloning method: Unknown
  Sequencing primers: 5′ N/A
Resource information
  A portion of this plasmid was derived from a plasmid made by: VectorBuilder
Terms and licenses: Academic/Nonprofit Terms; Industry Terms: Not Available to Industry
How to cite: pLV-Puro-EF1A-hOGG1/Myc was a gift from Robert Sobol (Addgene plasmid # 187034 ; http://n2t.net/addgene:187034 ; RRID:Addgene_187034)
