[The description below was written by a language model from this plasmid's Addgene catalogue record and pLannotate feature annotations shown in this document.]
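Description:
pLV-Puro-EF1A-hOGG1/Myc is a 9,563 bp third-generation-style, self-inactivating HIV-1 lentiviral expression plasmid built on a VectorBuilder backbone for stable expression of human OGG1 in mammalian cells. In bacteria it is maintained through a high-copy ColE1/pUC-type origin and selected with ampicillin via the bla gene. The backbone also carries an f1 origin, an SV40 origin and poly(A) signal, and remnants of a lac/lacZα cloning region flanked by T7 and T3 promoters.

The transfer cassette begins with an RSV promoter fused to a truncated 5' LTR, which drives Tat-independent production of the viral genomic RNA in packaging cells. This is followed by the Ψ packaging signal with a gag fragment, the RRE for Rev-dependent nuclear export, and the cPPT/CTS, which aids nuclear import of the reverse-transcribed genome. The cassette ends with a ΔU3 3' LTR that inactivates LTR promoter activity after integration.

Within this frame, the human EF1A promoter with its intron A drives the OGG1 coding sequence. OGG1 encodes the DNA glycosylase that excises 8-oxoguanine and FAPY lesions and nicks DNA 3' to the lesion. The record describes a C-terminal Myc tag. The feature table does not annotate it separately, but the short gap between the end of the OGG1 CDS and the attB2 site is consistent with one. The attB4, attB1 and attB2 sites are scars of Gateway-style assembly of the promoter and ORF modules. A WPRE downstream of the insert enhances transcript expression, and a separate mouse PGK promoter drives puromycin N-acetyltransferase for selection of transduced cells.

The construct is suited to generating puromycin-selected cell lines that express epitope-tagged OGG1, for example for detection or pulldown in base excision repair studies, although the record does not describe specific applications.
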