Features (pLannotate 1.2.2; 32 found; start..end, strand, type, name):
      3..229     +  promoter       RSV promoter: Rous sarcoma virus enhancer/promoter
    230..410     +  LTR            5' LTR (truncated): truncated 5' long terminal repeat (LTR) from HIV-1
    457..582     +  misc_feature   HIV-1 Ψ: packaging signal of human immunodeficiency virus type 1
    566..929     +  CDS            HIV-1 gag (fragment): gag protein from human immunodeficiency virus 1; gag
   1075..1308    +  misc_feature   RRE: The Rev response element (RRE) of HIV-1 allows for Rev-dependent mRNA export from the nucleus to the cytoplasm.
   1685..1785    +  CDS            Rev (fragment): human immunodeficiency virus 1 (HIV-1) Rev protein; rev; enhances nuclear export of unspliced and incompletely spliced viral mRNAs
   1803..1920    +  misc_feature   cPPT/CTS: central polypurine tract and central termination sequence of HIV-1
   1938..1958    +  protein_bind   attB4: mutant version of attB; core recombination site for the Gateway® BP reaction BP Clonase™
   1978..2189    +  promoter       EF-1α core promoter: core promoter for human elongation factor EF-1α
   2190..2299    +  intron         EF-1α intron A (fragment): intron upstream of the start codon of human EF-1α
   2925..3128    +  intron         EF-1α intron A: truncated intron upstream of the start codon of human EF-1α
   3137..3161    +  protein_bind   attB1: mutant version of attB; recombination site for the Gateway® BP reaction BP Clonase™
   3168..4202    +  CDS            OGG1: OGG1_HUMAN - Also known as MMH, MUTM, OGH1. Experimental evidence at protein level: Swiss-Prot protein existence level 1. DNA repair enzyme that incises DNA at 8-oxoG residues. Excises 7,8-dihydro-8-oxoguanine and 2,6-diamino-4-hydroxy-5-N- methylformamidopyrimidine (FAPY) from damaged DNA. Has a beta-lyase activity that nicks DNA 3' to the lesion. From Homo sapiens (Human).
   4236..4260    -  protein_bind   attB2: mutant version of attB; recombination site for the Gateway® BP reaction BP Clonase™
   4278..4866    +  misc_feature   WPRE: woodchuck hepatitis virus posttranscriptional regulatory element
   4897..5396    +  promoter       PGK promoter: mouse phosphoglycerate kinase 1 promoter
   5413..6012    +  CDS            PuroR: puromycin N-acetyltransferase; pac from Streptomyces alboniger; confers resistance to puromycin
   6002..6082    +  CDS            nef (fragment): NEF_HV1Z2 - Experimental evidence at protein level: Swiss-Prot protein existence level 1. Extracellular Nef protein targets CD4(+) T-lymphocytes for apoptosis by interacting with CXCR4 surface receptors. From Human immunodeficiency virus type 1 group M subtype D (isolate Z2/CDC-Z34) (HIV-1).
   6084..6317    +  LTR            3' LTR (ΔU3): self-inactivating 3' long terminal repeat (LTR) from HIV-1
   6389..6510    +  polyA_signal   SV40 poly(A) signal: SV40 polyadenylation signal
   6550..6685    +  rep_origin     SV40 ori: SV40 origin of replication
   6706..6724    -  promoter       T7 promoter: promoter for bacteriophage T7 RNA polymerase
   6732..6887    +  CDS            lacZα (fragment): LacZα fragment of β-galactosidase; lacZ fragment
   6892..7320    +  rep_origin     f1 ori (sequence partly withheld): f1 bacteriophage origin of replication; arrow indicates direction of (+) strand synthesis
   7373..7477    +  promoter       AmpR promoter: bla
   7478..8338    +  CDS            AmpR: β-lactamase; bla; confers resistance to ampicillin, carbenicillin, and related antibiotics
   8509..9097    +  rep_origin     ori: high-copy-number ColE1/pMB1/pBR322/pUC origin of replication
   9280..9372    +  CDS            lacI (fragment): lac repressor; lacI; The lac repressor binds to the lac operator to inhibit transcription in E. coli. This inhibition can be relieved by adding lactose or isopropyl-β-D-thiogalactopyranoside (IPTG).
   9385..9406    +  protein_bind   CAP binding site: CAP binding activates transcription in the presence of cAMP. E. coli catabolite activator protein
   9421..9451    +  promoter       lac promoter: promoter for the E. coli lac operon
   9459..9475    +  protein_bind   lac operator: The lac repressor binds to the lac operator to inhibit transcription in E. coli. This inhibition can be relieved by adding lactose or isopropyl-β-D-thiogalactopyranoside (IPTG). lac repressor encoded by lacI
   9520..9538    +  promoter       T3 promoter: promoter for bacteriophage T3 RNA polymerase
>Addgene plasmid #187034 | pLV-Puro-EF1A-hOGG1/Myc | addgene full sequence | sequence record 376582 | Addgene NGS Result
AATGTAGTCTTATGCAATACTCTTGTAGTCTTGCAACATGGTAACGATGAGTTAGCAACATGCCTTACAA
GGAGAGAAAAAGCACCGTGCATGCCGATTGGTGGAAGTAAGGTGGTACGATCGTGCCTTATTAGGAAGGC
AACAGACGGGTCTGACATGGATTGGACGAACCACTGAATTGCCGCATTGCAGAGATATTGTATTTAAGTG
CCTAGCTCGATACATAAACGGGTCTCTCTGGTTAGACCAGATCTGAGCCTGGGAGCTCTCTGGCTAACTA
GGGAACCCACTGCTTAAGCCTCAATAAAGCTTGCCTTGAGTGCTTCAAGTAGTGTGTGCCCGTCTGTTGT
GTGACTCTGGTAACTAGAGATCCCTCAGACCCTTTTAGTCAGTGTGGAAAATCTCTAGCAGTGGCGCCCG
AACAGGGACTTGAAAGCGAAAGGGAAACCAGAGGAGCTCTCTCGACGCAGGACTCGGCTTGCTGAAGCGC
GCACGGCAAGAGGCGAGGGGCGGCGACTGGTGAGTACGCCAAAAATTTTGACTAGCGGAGGCTAGAAGGA
GAGAGATGGGTGCGAGAGCGTCAGTATTAAGCGGGGGAGAATTAGATCGCGATGGGAAAAAATTCGGTTA
AGGCCAGGGGGAAAGAAAAAATATAAATTAAAACATATAGTATGGGCAAGCAGGGAGCTAGAACGATTCG
CAGTTAATCCTGGCCTGTTAGAAACATCAGAAGGCTGTAGACAAATACTGGGACAGCTACAACCATCCCT
TCAGACAGGATCAGAAGAACTTAGATCATTATATAATACAGTAGCAACCCTCTATTGTGTGCATCAAAGG
ATAGAGATAAAAGACACCAAGGAAGCTTTAGACAAGATAGAGGAAGAGCAAAACAAAAGTAAGACCACCG
CACAGCAAGCGGCCGCTGATCTTCAGACCTGGAGGAGGAGATATGAGGGACAATTGGAGAAGTGAATTAT
ATAAATATAAAGTAGTAAAAATTGAACCATTAGGAGTAGCACCCACCAAGGCAAAGAGAAGAGTGGTGCA
GAGAGAAAAAAGAGCAGTGGGAATAGGAGCTTTGTTCCTTGGGTTCTTGGGAGCAGCAGGAAGCACTATG
GGCGCAGCGTCAATGACGCTGACGGTACAGGCCAGACAATTATTGTCTGGTATAGTGCAGCAGCAGAACA
ATTTGCTGAGGGCTATTGAGGCGCAACAGCATCTGTTGCAACTCACAGTCTGGGGCATCAAGCAGCTCCA
GGCAAGAATCCTGGCTGTGGAAAGATACCTAAAGGATCAACAGCTCCTGGGGATTTGGGGTTGCTCTGGA
AAACTCATTTGCACCACTGCTGTGCCTTGGAATGCTAGTTGGAGTAATAAATCTCTGGAACAGATTTGGA
ATCACACGACCTGGATGGAGTGGGACAGAGAAATTAACAATTACACAAGCTTAATACACTCCTTAATTGA
AGAATCGCAAAACCAGCAAGAAAAGAATGAACAAGAATTATTGGAATTAGATAAATGGGCAAGTTTGTGG
AATTGGTTTAACATAACAAATTGGCTGTGGTATATAAAATTATTCATAATGATAGTAGGAGGCTTGGTAG
GTTTAAGAATAGTTTTTGCTGTACTTTCTATAGTGAATAGAGTTAGGCAGGGATATTCACCATTATCGTT
TCAGACCCACCTCCCAACCCCGAGGGGACCCGACAGGCCCGAAGGAATAGAAGAAGAAGGTGGAGAGAGA
GACAGAGACAGATCCATTCGATTAGTGAACGGATCTCGACGGTATCGCTAGCTTTTAAAAGAAAAGGGGG
GATTGGGGGGTACAGTGCAGGGGAAAGAATAGTAGACATAATAGCAACAGACATACAAACTAAAGAATTA
CAAAAACAAATTACAAAAATTCAAAATTTTACTAGTGATTATCGGATCAACTTTGTATAGAAAAGTTGGG
CTCCGGTGCCCGTCAGTGGGCAGAGCGCACATCGCCCACAGTCCCCGAGAAGTTGGGGGGAGGGGTCGGC
AATTGAACCGGTGCCTAGAGAAGGTGGCGCGGGGTAAACTGGGAAAGTGATGTCGTGTACTGGCTCCGCC
TTTTTCCCGAGGGTGGGGGAGAACCGTATATAAGTGCAGTAGTCGCCGTGAACGTTCTTTTTCGCAACGG
GTTTGCCGCCAGAACACAGGTAAGTGCCGTGTGTGGTTCCCGCGGGCCTGGCCTCTTTACGGGTTATGGC
CCTTGCGTGCCTTGAATTACTTCCACCTGGCTGCAGTACGTGATTCTTGATCCCGAGCTTCGGGTTGGAA
GTGGGTGGGAGAGTTCGAGGCCTTGCGCTTAAGGAGCCCCTTCGCCTCGTGCTTGAGTTGAGGCCTGGCC
TGGGCGCTGGGGCCGCCGCGTGCGAATCTGGTGGCACCTTCGCGCCTGTCTCGCTGCTTTCGATAAGTCT
CTAGCCATTTAAAATTTTTGATGACCTGCTGCGACGCTTTTTTTCTGGCAAGATAGTCTTGTAAATGCGG
GCCAAGATCTGCACACTGGTATTTCGGTTTTTGGGGCCGCGGGCGGCGACGGGGCCCGTGCGTCCCAGCG
CACATGTTCGGCGAGGCGGGGCCTGCGAGCGCGGCCACCGAGAATCGGACGGGGGTAGTCTCAAGCTGGC
CGGCCTGCTCTGGTGCCTGGTCTCGCGCCGCCGTGTATCGCCCCGCCCTGGGCGGCAAGGCTGGCCCGGT
CGGCACCAGTTGCGTGAGCGGAAAGATGGCCGCTTCCCGGCCCTGCTGCAGGGAGCTCAAAATGGAGGAC
GCGGCGCTCGGGAGAGCGGGCGGGTGAGTCACCCACACAAAGGAAAAGGGCCTTTCCGTCCTCAGCCGTC
GCTTCATGTGACTCCACGGAGTACCGGGCGCCGTCCAGGCACCTCGATTAGTTCTCGAGCTTTTGGAGTA
CGTCGTCTTTAGGTTGGGGGGAGGGGTTTTATGCGATGGAGTTTCCCCACACTGAGTGGGTGGAGACTGA
AGTTAGGCCAGCTTGGCACTTGATGTAATTCTCCTTGGAATTTGCCCTTTTTGAGTTTGGATCTTGGTTC
ATTCTCAAGCCTCAGACAGTGGTTCAAAGTTTTTTTCTTCCATTTCAGGTGTCGTGACAAGTTTGTACAA
AAAAGCAGGCTGCCACCATGCCTGCCCGCGCGCTTCTGCCCAGGCGCATGGGGCATCGTACTCTAGCCTC
CACTCCTGCCCTGTGGGCCTCCATCCCGTGCCCTCGCTCTGAGCTGCGCCTGGACCTGGTTCTGCCTTCT
GGACAATCTTTCCGGTGGAGGGAGCAAAGTCCTGCACACTGGAGTGGTGTACTAGCGGATCAAGTATGGA
CACTGACTCAGACTGAGGAGCAGCTCCACTGCACTGTGTACCGAGGAGACAAGAGCCAGGCTAGCAGGCC
CACACCAGACGAGCTGGAGGCCGTGCGCAAGTACTTCCAGCTAGATGTTACCCTGGCTCAACTGTATCAC
CACTGGGGTTCCGTGGACTCCCACTTCCAAGAGGTGGCTCAGAAATTCCAAGGTGTGCGACTGCTGCGAC
AAGACCCCATCGAATGCCTTTTCTCTTTTATCTGTTCCTCCAACAACAACATCGCCCGCATCACTGGCAT
GGTGGAGCGGCTGTGCCAGGCTTTTGGACCTCGGCTCATCCAGCTTGATGATGTCACCTACCATGGCTTC
CCCAGCCTGCAGGCCCTGGCTGGGCCAGAGGTGGAGGCTCATCTCAGGAAGCTGGGCCTGGGCTATCGTG
CCCGTTACGTGAGTGCCAGTGCCCGAGCCATCCTGGAAGAACAGGGCGGGCTAGCCTGGCTGCAGCAGCT
ACGAGAGTCCTCATATGAGGAGGCCCACAAGGCCCTCTGCATCCTGCCTGGAGTGGGCACCAAGGTGGCT
GACTGCATCTGCCTGATGGCCCTAGACAAGCCCCAGGCTGTGCCCGTGGATGTCCATATGTGGCACATTG
CCCAACGTGACTACAGCTGGCACCCTACCACGTCCCAGGCGAAGGGACCGAGCCCCCAGACCAACAAGGA
ACTGGGAAACTTTTTCCGGAGCCTGTGGGGACCTTATGCTGGCTGGGCCCAAGCGGTGCTGTTCAGTGCC
GACCTGCGCCAATCCCGCCATGCTCAGGAGCCACCAGCAAAGCGCAGAAAGGGTTCCAAAGGGCCGGAAG
GCGAACAAAAACTCATCTCAGAAGAGGATCTGTAGACCCAGCTTTCTTGTACAAAGTGGTGATAATCGAA
TTCCGATAATCAACCTCTGGATTACAAAATTTGTGAAAGATTGACTGGTATTCTTAACTATGTTGCTCCT
TTTACGCTATGTGGATACGCTGCTTTAATGCCTTTGTATCATGCTATTGCTTCCCGTATGGCTTTCATTT
TCTCCTCCTTGTATAAATCCTGGTTGCTGTCTCTTTATGAGGAGTTGTGGCCCGTTGTCAGGCAACGTGG
CGTGGTGTGCACTGTGTTTGCTGACGCAACCCCCACTGGTTGGGGCATTGCCACCACCTGTCAGCTCCTT
TCCGGGACTTTCGCTTTCCCCCTCCCTATTGCCACGGCGGAACTCATCGCCGCCTGCCTTGCCCGCTGCT
GGACAGGGGCTCGGCTGTTGGGCACTGACAATTCCGTGGTGTTGTCGGGGAAGCTGACGTCCTTTCCATG
GCTGCTCGCCTGTGTTGCCACCTGGATTCTGCGCGGGACGTCCTTCTGCTACGTCCCTTCGGCCCTCAAT
CCAGCGGACCTTCCTTCCCGCGGCCTGCTGCCGGCTCTGCGGCCTCTTCCGCGTCTTCGCCTTCGCCCTC
AGACGAGTCGGATCTCCCTTTGGGCCGCCTCCCCGCATCGGGAATTCCCGCGGTTCGAATTCTACCGGGT
AGGGGAGGCGCTTTTCCCAAGGCAGTCTGGAGCATGCGCTTTAGCAGCCCCGCTGGGCACTTGGCGCTAC
ACAAGTGGCCTCTGGCCTCGCACACATTCCACATCCACCGGTAGGCGCCAACCGGCTCCGTTCTTTGGTG
GCCCCTTCGCGCCACCTTCTACTCCTCCCCTAGTCAGGAAGTTCCCCCCCGCCCCGCAGCTCGCGTCGTG
CAGGACGTGACAAATGGAAGTAGCACGTCTCACTAGTCTCGTGCAGATGGACAGCACCGCTGAGCAATGG
AAGCGGGTAGGCCTTTGGGGCAGCGGCCAATAGCAGCTTTGCTCCTTCGCTTTCTGGGCTCAGAGGCTGG
GAAGGGGTGGGTCCGGGGGCGGGCTCAGGGGCGGGCTCAGGGGCGGGGCGGGCGCCCGAAGGTCCTCCGG
AGGCCCGGCATTCTGCACGCTTCAAAAGCGCACGTCTGCCGCGCTGTTCTCCTCTTCCTCATCTCCGGGC
CTTTCGACCTCACGTGGCCACCATGACCGAGTACAAGCCCACGGTGCGCCTCGCCACCCGCGACGACGTC
CCCAGGGCCGTACGCACCCTCGCCGCCGCGTTCGCCGACTACCCCGCCACGCGCCACACCGTCGATCCGG
ACCGCCACATCGAGCGGGTCACCGAGCTGCAAGAACTCTTCCTCACGCGCGTCGGGCTCGACATCGGCAA
GGTGTGGGTCGCGGACGACGGCGCCGCGGTGGCGGTCTGGACCACGCCGGAGAGCGTCGAAGCGGGGGCG
GTGTTCGCCGAGATCGGCCCGCGCATGGCCGAGTTGAGCGGTTCCCGGCTGGCCGCGCAGCAACAGATGG
AAGGCCTCCTGGCGCCGCACCGGCCCAAGGAGCCCGCGTGGTTCCTGGCCACCGTCGGCGTCTCGCCCGA
CCACCAGGGCAAGGGTCTGGGCAGCGCCGTCGTGCTCCCCGGAGTGGAGGCGGCCGAGCGCGCCGGGGTG
CCCGCCTTCCTGGAGACCTCCGCGCCCCGCAACCTCCCCTTCTACGAGCGGCTCGGCTTCACCGTCACCG
CCGACGTCGAGGTGCCCGAAGGACCGCGCACCTGGTGCATGACCCGCAAGCCCGGTGCCTGAGGTACCTT
TAAGACCAATGACTTACAAGGCAGCTGTAGATCTTAGCCACTTTTTAAAAGAAAAGGGGGGACTGGAAGG
GCTAATTCACTCCCAACGAAGACAAGATCTGCTTTTTGCTTGTACTGGGTCTCTCTGGTTAGACCAGATC
TGAGCCTGGGAGCTCTCTGGCTAACTAGGGAACCCACTGCTTAAGCCTCAATAAAGCTTGCCTTGAGTGC
TTCAAGTAGTGTGTGCCCGTCTGTTGTGTGACTCTGGTAACTAGAGATCCCTCAGACCCTTTTAGTCAGT
GTGGAAAATCTCTAGCAGTAGTAGTTCATGTCATCTTATTATTCAGTATTTATAACTTGCAAAGAAATGA
ATATCAGAGAGTGAGAGGAACTTGTTTATTGCAGCTTATAATGGTTACAAATAAAGCAATAGCATCACAA
ATTTCACAAATAAAGCATTTTTTTCACTGCATTCTAGTTGTGGTTTGTCCAAACTCATCAATGTATCTTA
TCATGTCTGGCTCTAGCTATCCCGCCCCTAACTCCGCCCATCCCGCCCCTAACTCCGCCCAGTTCCGCCC
ATTCTCCGCCCCATGGCTGACTAATTTTTTTTATTTATGCAGAGGCCGAGGCCGCCTCGGCCTCTGAGCT
ATTCCAGAAGTAGTGAGGAGGCTTTTTTGGAGGCCTAGGGACGTACCCAATTCGCCCTATAGTGAGTCGT
ATTACGCGCGCTCACTGGCCGTCGTTTTACAACGTCGTGACTGGGAAAACCCTGGCGTTACCCAACTTAA
TCGCCTTGCAGCACATCCCCCTTTCGCCAGCTGGCGTAATAGCGAAGAGGCCCGCACCGATCGCCCTTCC
CAACAGTTGCGCAGCCTGAATGGCGAATGGG
[124 nt withheld, positions 6892-7015]
C
[91 nt withheld, positions 7017-7107]
A
[49 nt withheld, positions 7109-7157]
CCTTTGACGTTGGAGTCCACGTTCTTT
[37 nt withheld, positions 7185-7221]
ACCCTATCTCGGTCTATTCTTTTGATTTATAAGGGATTTTGCCGATTTCGGCCTATTGGTTAAAAAATGA
GCTGATTTAACAAAAATTTAACGCGAATTTTAACAAAATATTAACGCTTACAATTTAGGTGGCACTTTTC
GGGGAAATGTGCGCGGAACCCCTATTTGTTTATTTTTCTAAATACATTCAAATATGTATCCGCTCATGAG
ACAATAACCCTGATAAATGCTTCAATAATATTGAAAAAGGAAGAGTATGAGTATTCAACATTTCCGTGTC
GCCCTTATTCCCTTTTTTGCGGCATTTTGCCTTCCTGTTTTTGCTCACCCAGAAACGCTGGTGAAAGTAA
AAGATGCTGAAGATCAGTTGGGTGCACGAGTGGGTTACATCGAACTGGATCTCAACAGCGGTAAGATCCT
TGAGAGTTTTCGCCCCGAAGAACGTTTTCCAATGATGAGCACTTTTAAAGTTCTGCTATGTGGCGCGGTA
TTATCCCGTATTGACGCCGGGCAAGAGCAACTCGGTCGCCGCATACACTATTCTCAGAATGACTTGGTTG
AGTACTCACCAGTCACAGAAAAGCATCTTACGGATGGCATGACAGTAAGAGAATTATGCAGTGCTGCCAT
AACCATGAGTGATAACACTGCGGCCAACTTACTTCTGACAACGATCGGAGGACCGAAGGAGCTAACCGCT
TTTTTGCACAACATGGGGGATCATGTAACTCGCCTTGATCGTTGGGAACCGGAGCTGAATGAAGCCATAC
CAAACGACGAGCGTGACACCACGATGCCTGTAGCAATGGCAACAACGTTGCGCAAACTATTAACTGGCGA
ACTACTTACTCTAGCTTCCCGGCAACAATTAATAGACTGGATGGAGGCGGATAAAGTTGCAGGACCACTT
CTGCGCTCGGCCCTTCCGGCTGGCTGGTTTATTGCTGATAAATCTGGAGCCGGTGAGCGTGGGTCTCGCG
GTATCATTGCAGCACTGGGGCCAGATGGTAAGCCCTCCCGTATCGTAGTTATCTACACGACGGGGAGTCA
GGCAACTATGGATGAACGAAATAGACAGATCGCTGAGATAGGTGCCTCACTGATTAAGCATTGGTAACTG
TCAGACCAAGTTTACTCATATATACTTTAGATTGATTTAAAACTTCATTTTTAATTTAAAAGGATCTAGG
TGAAGATCCTTTTTGATAATCTCATGACCAAAATCCCTTAACGTGAGTTTTCGTTCCACTGAGCGTCAGA
CCCCGTAGAAAAGATCAAAGGATCTTCTTGAGATCCTTTTTTTCTGCGCGTAATCTGCTGCTTGCAAACA
AAAAAACCACCGCTACCAGCGGTGGTTTGTTTGCCGGATCAAGAGCTACCAACTCTTTTTCCGAAGGTAA
CTGGCTTCAGCAGAGCGCAGATACCAAATACTGTTCTTCTAGTGTAGCCGTAGTTAGGCCACCACTTCAA
GAACTCTGTAGCACCGCCTACATACCTCGCTCTGCTAATCCTGTTACCAGTGGCTGCTGCCAGTGGCGAT
AAGTCGTGTCTTACCGGGTTGGACTCAAGACGATAGTTACCGGATAAGGCGCAGCGGTCGGGCTGAACGG
GGGGTTCGTGCACACAGCCCAGCTTGGAGCGAACGACCTACACCGAACTGAGATACCTACAGCGTGAGCT
ATGAGAAAGCGCCACGCTTCCCGAAGAGAGAAAGGCGGACAGGTATCCGGTAAGCGGCAGGGTCGGAACA
GGAGAGCGCACGAGGGAGCTTCCAGGGGGAAACGCCTGGTATCTTTATAGTCCTGTCGGGTTTCGCCACC
TCTGACTTGAGCGTCGATTTTTGTGATGCTCGTCAGGGGGGCGGAGCCTATGGAAAAACGCCAGCAACGC
GGCCTTTTTACGGTTCCTGGCCTTTTGCTGGCCTTTTGCTCACATGTTCTTTCCTGCGTTATCCCCTGAT
TCTGTGGATAACCGTATTACCGCCTTTGAGTGAGCTGATACCGCTCGCCGCAGCCGAACGACCGAGCGCA
GCGAGTCAGTGAGCGAGGAAGCGGAAGAGCGCCCAATACGCAAACCGCCTCTCCCCGCGCGTTGGCCGAT
TCATTAATGCAGCTGGCACGACAGGTTTCCCGACTGGAAAGCGGGCAGTGAGCGCAACGCAATTAATGTG
AGTTAGCTCACTCATTAGGCACCCCAGGCTTTACACTTTATGCTTCCGGCTCGTATGTTGTGTGGAATTG
TGAGCGGATAACAATTTCACACAGGAAACAGCTATGACCATGATTACGCCAAGCGCGCAATTAACCCTCA
CTAAAGGGAACAAAAGCTGGAGCTGCAAGCTT
